>Addgene plasmid #23865 | pDONR223-MAPK14 | depositor partial sequence | sequence record 11044 | Author sequence
[1080 nt withheld, positions 1-1080]
TGA
