>Addgene plasmid #23865 | pDONR223-MAPK14 | addgene partial sequence | sequence record 29657 | 23865 with M13pUC-fwd
GCTCGGGCCCAATAATGATTTTATTTTGACTGATAGTGACCTGTTCGTTGCAACAAATTGATGAGCAATG
CTTTTTTATAATGCCAACTTTGTACAAAAAAGTTGGC
[607 nt withheld, positions 108-714]
