[The description below was written by a language model from this plasmid's Addgene catalogue record.]
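Description:
pDONR223-MAPK14 is a Gateway entry clone built in the pDONR223 donor vector backbone (about 5 kb without insert), carrying the human MAPK14 open reading frame, which encodes mitogen-activated protein kinase 14, better known as p38 alpha (also SAPK2A or CSBP). The insert is recorded as 1083 bp and was introduced by Gateway recombination cloning. The plasmid is maintained at high copy number in standard E. coli cloning strains under spectinomycin selection. No feature table accompanies the record, so the origin of replication and the exact recombination sites flanking the ORF are not itemised. As a product of cloning into a donor vector, the ORF would be expected to sit between attL-type sites that allow an LR reaction into any compatible destination vector. M13 forward and reverse priming sites flank the insert for sequence verification.

The ORF deliberately lacks a stop codon. This "open" configuration lets it be transferred into destination vectors that supply a C-terminal epitope tag and a stop codon in frame, so the user chooses the tag at the expression-vector stage. The plasmid is a shuttle and storage clone rather than an expression construct: the record names no promoter driving the insert, and the depositors state that it should not be used directly for transfection. They point to a set of custom lentiviral destination vectors (pLX301 to pLX304) as the intended route for expressing the ORF in mammalian cells. The clone belongs to a kinase ORF collection associated with a study in which kinases were expressed to look for drivers of resistance to RAF inhibition through reactivation of the MAP kinase pathway.
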