Addgene plasmid #23865: pDONR223-MAPK14
Depositing lab: William Hahn & David Root. Depositing organization: Dana-Farber Cancer Institute. Publication: COT drives resistance to RAF inhibition through MAP kinase pathway reactivation. Johannessen CM, Boehm JS, Kim SY, Thomas SR, Wardwell L, Johnson LA, Emery CM, Stransky N, Cogdill AP, Barretina J, Caponigro G, Hieronymus H, Murray RR, Salehi-Ashtiani K, Hill DE, Vidal M, Zhao JJ, Yang X, Alkan O, Kim S, Harris JL, Wilson CJ, Myer VE, Finan PM, Root DE, Roberts TM, Golub T, Flaherty KT, Dummer R, Weber BL, Sellers WR, Schlegel R, Wargo JA, Hahn WC, Garraway LA. Nature. 2010 Dec 16;468(7326):968-72. doi: 10.1038/nature09627 PubMed 21107320.
Backbone
  Vector backbone: pDONR223
  Backbone manufacturer: Invitrogen
  Backbone size w/o insert (bp): 5005
  Vector type: Gateway Donor vector
Growth in bacteria
  Bacterial resistance: Spectinomycin, 50 μg/mL
  Growth temperature: 37°C
  Growth strain: DH5alpha
  Copy number: High Copy
Gene/Insert
  Gene/Insert name: MAPK14 (alt name: mitogen-activated protein kinase 14)
  Species: H. sapiens (human)
  Insert size (bp): 1083
  Entrez Gene: MAPK14 (a.k.a. CSBP, CSBP1, CSBP2, CSPB1, EXIP, Mxi2, PRKM14, PRKM15, RK, SAPK2A, p38, p38ALPHA)
  Cloning method: Gateway Cloning
  Sequencing primers: 5′ M13pUC-fwd; 3′ M13rev
Terms and licenses: Academic/Nonprofit Terms; Industry Terms: Not Available to Industry
Depositor comments: The ORF has no Stop codon. This design enables easy recombination into a destination vector to add an epitope tag of choice and Stop codon to the ORF. Do NOT use this plasmid directly for transfections. A set of 4 custom lentiviral vectors is available ( pLX301 (http://www.addgene.org/25895/) , pLX302 (http://www.addgene.org/25896/) , pLX303 (http://www.addgene.org/25897/) , pLX304 (http://www.addgene.org/25890/) ) to be used to express these ORFs in mammalian cells. These plasmids are not included in the kit and must be ordered separately.
How to cite: pDONR223-MAPK14 was a gift from William Hahn & David Root (Addgene plasmid # 23865 ; http://n2t.net/addgene:23865 ; RRID:Addgene_23865)
